>Addgene plasmid #44901 | pFA6a-link-yoSuperfolderGFP-Kan | depositor full sequence | sequence record 62148 | pFA6a-link-yoSuperfolderGFP-Kan sequence 4894 bps
GTGCACCATATGGACATATTGTCGTTAGAACGCGGCTACAATTAATACATAACCTTATGTATCATACACA
TACGATTTAGGTGACACTATAGAACGCGGCCGCCAGCTGAAGCTTCGTACGCTGCAGGTCGACGGATCGG
TGACGGTGCTGGTTTAATTAACATGTCTAAAGGCGAGGAATTGTTTACAGGTGTAGTTCCTATTTTGGTC
GAACTAGATGGAGATGTCAACGGTCATAAGTTTTCTGTACGTGGTGAAGGCGAAGGTGATGCTACTAATG
GCAAACTGACTCTGAAGTTCATCTGTACGACCGGAAAATTGCCAGTTCCATGGCCTACATTAGTAACAAC
ATTAACCTACGGAGTTCAATGCTTTTCAAGATACCCAGATCACATGAAGCAGCATGACTTTTTCAAAAGT
GCTATGCCAGAAGGTTATGTGCAGGAGAGAACTATCTCCTTCAAAGATGATGGTACTTATAAGACAAGAG
CAGAGGTAAAGTTTGAAGGCGATACATTGGTTAATAGAATTGAGCTTAAAGGCATTGATTTTAAGGAAGA
TGGGAATATCCTCGGACATAAACTTGAATACAATTTCAATTCACATAATGTTTATATCACAGCAGATAAA
CAAAAGAATGGTATAAAAGCGAACTTTAAGATTAGACATAACGTGGAAGATGGTAGCGTCCAATTAGCCG
ACCATTACCAACAAAACACTCCTATCGGGGACGGGCCAGTTCTCCTTCCAGACAACCACTACCTATCAAC
CCAATCTGTTCTATCTAAAGACCCTAATGAAAAACGAGATCACATGGTCTTGTTAGAGTTCGTGACTGCC
GCTGGTATAACATTAGGAATGGACGAATTGTACAAATAAGGCGCGCCACTTCTAAATAAGCGAATTTCTT
ATGATTTATGATTTTTATTATTAAATAAGTTATAAAAAAAATAAGTGTATACAAATTTTAAAGTGACTCT
TAGGTTTTAAAACGAAAATTCTTATTCTTGAGTAACTCTTTCCTGTAGGTCAGGTTGCTTTCTCAGGTAT
AGTATGAGGTCGCTCTTATTGACCACACCTCTACCGGCAGATCCGCTAGGGATAACAGGGTAATATAGAT
CTGTTTAGCTTGCCTCGTCCCCGCCGGGTCACCCGGCCAGCGACATGGAGGCCCAGAATACCCTCCTTGA
CAGTCTTGACGTGCGCAGCTCAGGGGCATGATGTGACTGTCGCCCGTACATTTAGCCCATACATCCCCAT
GTATAATCATTTGCATCCATACATTTTGATGGCCGCACGGCGCGAAGCAAAAATTACGGCTCCTCGCTGC
AGACCTGCGAGCAGGGAAACGCTCCCCTCACAGACGCGTTGAATTGTCCCCACGCCGCGCCCCTGTAGAG
AAATATAAAAGGTTAGGATTTGCCACTGAGGTTCTTCTTTCATATACTTCCTTTTAAAATCTTGCTAGGA
TACAGTTCTCACATCACATCCGAACATAAACAACCATGGGTAAGGAAAAGACTCACGTTTCGAGGCCGCG
ATTAAATTCCAACATGGATGCTGATTTATATGGGTATAAATGGGCTCGCGATAATGTCGGGCAATCAGGT
GCGACAATCTATCGATTGTATGGGAAGCCCGATGCGCCAGAGTTGTTTCTGAAACATGGCAAAGGTAGCG
TTGCCAATGATGTTACAGATGAGATGGTCAGACTAAACTGGCTGACGGAATTTATGCCTCTTCCGACCAT
CAAGCATTTTATCCGTACTCCTGATGATGCATGGTTACTCACCACTGCGATCCCCGGCAAAACAGCATTC
CAGGTATTAGAAGAATATCCTGATTCAGGTGAAAATATTGTTGATGCGCTGGCAGTGTTCCTGCGCCGGT
TGCATTCGATTCCTGTTTGTAATTGTCCTTTTAACAGCGATCGCGTATTTCGTCTCGCTCAGGCGCAATC
ACGAATGAATAACGGTTTGGTTGATGCGAGTGATTTTGATGACGAGCGTAATGGCTGGCCTGTTGAACAA
GTCTGGAAAGAAATGCATAAGCTTTTGCCATTCTCACCGGATTCAGTCGTCACTCATGGTGATTTCTCAC
TTGATAACCTTATTTTTGACGAGGGGAAATTAATAGGTTGTATTGATGTTGGACGAGTCGGAATCGCAGA
CCGATACCAGGATCTTGCCATCCTATGGAACTGCCTCGGTGAGTTTTCTCCTTCATTACAGAAACGGCTT
TTTCAAAAATATGGTATTGATAATCCTGATATGAATAAATTGCAGTTTCATTTGATGCTCGATGAGTTTT
TCTAATCAGTACTGACAATAAAAAGATTCTTGTTTTCAAGAACTTGTCATTTGTATAGTTTTTTTATATT
GTAGTTGTTCTATTTTAATCAAATGTTAGCGTGATTTATATTTTTTTTCGCCTCGACATCATCTGCCCAG
ATGCGAAGTTAAGTGCGCAGAAAGTAATATCATGCGTCAATCGTATGTGAATGCTGGTCGCTATACTGCT
GTCGATTCGATACTAACGCCGCCATCCAGTTTAAACGAGCTCGAATTCATCGATGATATCAGATCCACTA
GTGGCCTATGCGGCCGCGGATCTGCCGGTCTCCCTATAGTGAGTCGTATTAATTTCGATAAGCCAGGTTA
ACCTGCATTAATGAATCGGCCAACGCGCGGGGAGAGGCGGTTTGCGTATTGGGCGCTCTTCCGCTTCCTC
GCTCACTGACTCGCTGCGCTCGGTCGTTCGGCTGCGGCGAGCGGTATCAGCTCACTCAAAGGCGGTAATA
CGGTTATCCACAGAATCAGGGGATAACGCAGGAAAGAACATGTGAGCAAAAGGCCAGCAAAAGGCCAGGA
ACCGTAAAAAGGCCGCGTTGCTGGCGTTTTTCCATAGGCTCCGCCCCCCTGACGAGCATCACAAAAATCG
ACGCTCAAGTCAGAGGTGGCGAAACCCGACAGGACTATAAAGATACCAGGCGTTTCCCCCTGGAAGCTCC
CTCGTGCGCTCTCCTGTTCCGACCCTGCCGCTTACCGGATACCTGTCCGCCTTTCTCCCTTCGGGAAGCG
TGGCGCTTTCTCAATGCTCACGCTGTAGGTATCTCAGTTCGGTGTAGGTCGTTCGCTCCAAGCTGGGCTG
TGTGCACGAACCCCCCGTTCAGCCCGACCGCTGCGCCTTATCCGGTAACTATCGTCTTGAGTCCAACCCG
GTAAGACACGACTTATCGCCACTGGCAGCAGCCACTGGTAACAGGATTAGCAGAGCGAGGTATGTAGGCG
GTGCTACAGAGTTCTTGAAGTGGTGGCCTAACTACGGCTACACTAGAAGGACAGTATTTGGTATCTGCGC
TCTGCTGAAGCCAGTTACCTTCGGAAAAAGAGTTGGTAGCTCTTGATCCGGCAAACAAACCACCGCTGGT
AGCGGTGGTTTTTTTGTTTGCAAGCAGCAGATTACGCGCAGAAAAAAAGGATCTCAAGAAGATCCTTTGA
TCTTTTCTACGGGGTCTGACGCTCAGTGGAACGAAAACTCACGTTAAGGGATTTTGGTCATGAGATTATC
AAAAAGGATCTTCACCTAGATCCTTTTAAATTAAAAATGAAGTTTTAAATCAATCTAAAGTATATATGAG
TAAACTTGGTCTGACAGTTACCAATGCTTAATCAGTGAGGCACCTATCTCAGCGATCTGTCTATTTCGTT
CATCCATAGTTGCCTGACTCCCCGTCGTGTAGATAACTACGATACGGGAGGGCTTACCATCTGGCCCCAG
TGCTGCAATGATACCGCGAGACCCACGCTCACCGGCTCCAGATTTATCAGCAATAAACCAGCCAGCCGGA
AGGGCCGAGCGCAGAAGTGGTCCTGCAACTTTATCCGCCTCCATCCAGTCTATTAATTGTTGCCGGGAAG
CTAGAGTAAGTAGTTCGCCAGTTAATAGTTTGCGCAACGTTGTTGCCATTGCTACAGGCATCGTGGTGTC
ACGCTCGTCGTTTGGTATGGCTTCATTCAGCTCCGGTTCCCAACGATCAAGGCGAGTTACATGATCCCCC
ATGTTGTGCAAAAAAGCGGTTAGCTCCTTCGGTCCTCCGATCGTTGTCAGAAGTAAGTTGGCCGCAGTGT
TATCACTCATGGTTATGGCAGCACTGCATAATTCTCTTACTGTCATGCCATCCGTAAGATGCTTTTCTGT
GACTGGTGAGTACTCAACCAAGTCATTCTGAGAATAGTGTATGCGGCGACCGAGTTGCTCTTGCCCGGCG
TCAATACGGGATAATACCGCGCCACATAGCAGAACTTTAAAAGTGCTCATCATTGGAAAACGTTCTTCGG
GGCGAAAACTCTCAAGGATCTTACCGCTGTTGAGATCCAGTTCGATGTAACCCACTCGTGCACCCAACTG
ATCTTCAGCATCTTTTACTTTCACCAGCGTTTCTGGGTGAGCAAAAACAGGAAGGCAAAATGCCGCAAAA
AAGGGAATAAGGGCGACACGGAAATGTTGAATACTCATACTCTTCCTTTTTCAATATTATTGAAGCATTT
ATCAGGGTTATTGTCTCATGAGCGGATACATATTTGAATGTATTTAGAAAAATAAACAAATAGGGGTTCC
GCGCACATTTCCCCGAAAAGTGCCACCTGACGTCTAAGAAACCATTATTATCATGACATTAACCTATAAA
AATAGGCGTATCACGAGGCCCTTTCGTCTCGCGCGTTTCGGTGATGACGGTGAAAACCTCTGACACATGC
AGCTCCCGGAGACGGTCACAGCTTGTCTGTAAGCGGATGCCGGGAGCAGACAAGCCCGTCAGGGCGCGTC
AGCGGGTGTTGGCGGGTGTCGGGGCTGGCTTAACTATGCGGCATCAGAGCAGATTGTACTGAGA
Features (pLannotate 1.2.2; 11 found; start..end, strand, type, name):
     75..93      +  promoter       SP6 promoter: promoter for bacteriophage SP6 RNA polymerase
    163..876     +  CDS            Superfolder GFP: Superfolder GFP is a basic (constitutively fluorescent) green fluorescent protein published in 2005, derived from Aequorea victoria. It is reported to be a very rapidly-maturing weak dimer.
    900..1087    +  terminator     ADH1 terminator: S. cerevisiae ADH1; transcription terminator for the S. cerevisiae alcohol dehydrogenase 1 (ADH1) gene
   1162..2518    +  gene           kanMX: yeast selectable marker conferring kanamycin resistance (Wach et al., 1994)
   2623..2641    -  promoter       T7 promoter: promoter for bacteriophage T7 RNA polymerase
   2663..2716    -  CDS            lacI (fragment): lac repressor; lacI; The lac repressor binds to the lac operator to inhibit transcription in E. coli. This inhibition can be relieved by adding lactose or isopropyl-β-D-thiogalactopyranoside (IPTG).
   2899..3487    -  rep_origin     ori: high-copy-number ColE1/pMB1/pBR322/pUC origin of replication
   3658..4518    -  CDS            AmpR: β-lactamase; bla; confers resistance to ampicillin, carbenicillin, and related antibiotics
   4519..4623    -  promoter       AmpR promoter: bla
   4718..4753    +  CDS            rop (fragment): Rop protein, which maintains plasmids at low copy number; rop
   4855..12      +  misc_feature   bom (fragment) (across the origin): basis of mobility region from pBR322
