[The description below was written by a language model from this plasmid's Addgene catalogue record and pLannotate feature annotations shown in this document.]
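Description:
pFA6a-link-yoSuperfolderGFP-Kan is a 4,894 bp yeast tagging vector built on the pFA6a backbone. It serves as a PCR template for fusing a fluorescent protein to a chromosomal gene in Saccharomyces cerevisiae, rather than as a self-replicating yeast expression plasmid. No yeast origin or centromere is annotated. The plasmid is propagated in E. coli through a high-copy ColE1/pUC-type origin and an ampicillin resistance gene (β-lactamase with its own promoter). Short fragments of lacI, rop and the pBR322 bom region are also annotated and appear to be non-functional backbone remnants. SP6 and T7 phage promoters flank the tagging module, as is usual for this vector family.

The payload is a synthetic, yeast codon-optimized Superfolder GFP coding sequence, a rapidly maturing green fluorescent protein derived from Aequorea victoria GFP. No promoter is annotated directly upstream of it, which fits its intended use as an in-frame fusion driven by the target gene's own promoter. The "link" in the name indicates a linker sequence ahead of the fluorescent protein, though the feature table does not annotate it separately. The ADH1 terminator follows the GFP sequence and ends transcription of the fusion. Next comes the kanMX cassette, a yeast-selectable marker listed in the record as conferring kanamycin resistance; in yeast this marker is normally selected with G418.

In typical use, the GFP–terminator–kanMX module is amplified with primers carrying homology to the target locus and integrated by homologous recombination, most commonly to make a C-terminal fusion. The depositors note that the vector derives from an earlier set of optimized fluorescent protein tagging cassettes and belongs to an improved blue, green and red series for budding yeast.
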