Addgene plasmid #44901: pFA6a-link-yoSuperfolderGFP-Kan
Purpose: Yeast tagging vector to create gene fusion with yeast optimized SuperfolderGFP with Kan selection
Depositing lab: Wendell Lim & Kurt Thorn. Depositing organization: University of California, San Francisco (UCSF). Publication: Improved Blue, Green, and Red Fluorescent Protein Tagging Vectors for S. cerevisiae. Lee S, Lim WA, Thorn KS. PLoS One. 2013 Jul 2;8(7):e67902. doi: 10.1371/journal.pone.0067902. Print 2013. PubMed 23844123.
Backbone
  Vector backbone: pFA6a
  Vector type: Yeast Expression
  Selectable markers: Kanamycin
Growth in bacteria
  Bacterial resistance: Ampicillin, 100 μg/mL
  Growth temperature: 37°C
  Growth strain: DH5alpha
  Copy number: Unknown
Gene/Insert
  Gene/Insert name: yoSuperfolderGFP (alt name: Yeast Optimized SuperfolderGFP)
  Species: Synthetic
Terms and licenses: Academic/Nonprofit Terms; Industry Terms: Not Available to Industry
Depositor comments: This vector is derived from the sequences published in “Optimized cassettes for fluorescent protein tagging in Saccharomyces cerevisiae.” Sheff MA, Thorn KS. Yeast. 2004 Jun;21(8):661-70. These plasmids were generated with funding from an NIGMS Systems Biology Center grant, number P50 GM081879. Please acknowledge this grant if you use these plasmids.
How to cite: pFA6a-link-yoSuperfolderGFP-Kan was a gift from Wendell Lim & Kurt Thorn (Addgene plasmid # 44901 ; http://n2t.net/addgene:44901 ; RRID:Addgene_44901)
