>Addgene plasmid #44901 | pFA6a-link-yoSuperfolderGFP-Kan | addgene partial sequence | sequence record 63851 | Sp6
GGATCGGTGACGGTGCTGGTTTAATTAACATGTCTAAAGGCGAGGAATTGTTTACAGGTGTAGTTCCTAT
TTTGGTCGAACTAGATGGAGATGTCAACGGTCATAAGTTTTCTGTACGTGGTGAAGGCGAAGGTGATGCT
ACTAATGGCAAACTGACTCTGAAGTTCATCTGTACGACCGGAAAATTGCCAGTTCCATGGCCTACATTAG
TAACAACATTAACCTACGGAGTTCAATGCTTTTCAAGATACCCAGATCACATGAAGCAGCATGACTTTTT
CAAAAGTGCTATGCCAGAAGGTTATGTGCAGGAGAGAACTATCTCCTTCAAAGATGATGGTACTTATAAG
ACAAGAGCAGAGGTAAAGTTTGAAGGCGATACATTGGTTAATAGAATTGAGCTTAAAGGCATTGATTTTA
AGGAAGATGGGAATATCCTCGGACATAAACTTGAATACAATTTCAATTCACATAATGTTTATATCACAGC
AGATAAACAAAAGAATGGTATAAAAGCGAACTTTAAGATTAGACATAACGTGGAAGATGGTAGCGTCCAA
TTAGCCGACCATTACCAACAAAACACTCCTATCGGGGACGGGCCAGTTCTCCTTCCAGACAACCACTACC
TATCAACCCAATCTGTTCTATCTAAAGACCCTAATGAAAAACGAGATCACATGGTCTTGTTAGAGTTCGT
GACTGCCGCTGGTATAACATTAGGAATGGACGAATTGTACAAATAAGGCGCGCCACTTCTAAATAAGCGA
ATTTCTTATGATTTATGATTTTTATTATTAAATAAGTTATAAAAAAA
