>Addgene plasmid #44901 | pFA6a-link-yoSuperfolderGFP-Kan | addgene partial sequence | sequence record 63894 | T7 5'-TAATACGACTCACTATAGGG-3'
GATCTGATATCATCGATGAATTCGAGCTCGTTTAAACTGGATGGCGGCGTTAGTATCGAATCGACAGCAG
TATAGCGACCAGCATTCACATACGATTGACGCATGATATTACTTTCTGCGCACTTAACTTCGCATCTGGG
CAGATGATGTCGAGGCGAAAAAAAATATAAATCACGCTAACATTTGATTAAAATAGAACAACTACAATAT
AAAAAAACTATACAAATGACAAGTTCTTGAAAACAAGAATCTTTTTATTGTCAGTACTGATTAGAAAAAC
TCATCGAGCATCAAATGAAACTGCAATTTATTCATATCAGGATTATCAATACCATATTTTTGAAAAAGCC
GTTTCTGTAATGAAGGAGAAAACTCACCGAGGCAGTTCCATAGGATGGCAAGATCCTGGTATCGGTCTGC
GATTCCGACTCGTCCAACATCAATACAACCTATTAATTTCCCCTCGTCAAAAATAAGGTTATCAAGTGAG
AAATCACCATGAGTGACGACTGAATCCGGTGAGAATGGCAAAAGCTTATGCATTTCTTTCCAGACTTGTT
CAACAGGCCAGCCATTACGCTCGTCATCAAAATCACTCGCATCAACCAAACCGTTATTCATTCGTGATTG
CGCCTGAGCGAGACGAAATACGCGATCGCTGTTAAAAGGACAATTACAAACAGGAATCGAATGCAACCGG
CGCAGGAACACTGCCAGCGCATCAACAATATTTTCACCTGAATCAGGATATTCTTCTAATACCTGGAATG
CTGTTTTGCC
